Addgene plasmid #186893: pRRL-mouse STING #2-gRNA-Cas9-Puro
Purpose: gRNA targeting mouse STING (with Cas9 insert)
Depositing lab: Jonathan Kagan. Depositing organization: Boston Children's Hospital. Publication: Species-specific self-DNA detection mechanisms by mammalian cyclic GMP-AMP synthases. Mosallanejad K, Kennedy SN, Bahleda KM, Slavik KM, Zhou W, Govande AA, Hancks DC, Kranzusch PJ, Kagan JC. Sci Immunol. 2023 Jan 20;8(79):eabp9765. doi: 10.1126/sciimmunol.abp9765. Epub 2023 Jan 20. PubMed 36662885.
Backbone
  Vector backbone: pRRL-Cas9-Puro
  Backbone size w/o insert (bp): 11892
  Vector type: Lentiviral
  Selectable markers: Puromycin
Growth in bacteria
  Bacterial resistance: Ampicillin, 100 μg/mL
  Growth temperature: 37°C
  Growth strain: NEB Stable
  Copy number: High Copy
Gene/Insert
  Gene/Insert name: Cas9 (alt name: STING gRNA #2)
  gRNA/shRNA sequence: GCTGGCCACCAGAAAGATGA
  Species: M. musculus (mouse)
  Insert size (bp): 20
  Entrez Gene: Sting1 (a.k.a. 2610307O08Rik, ERIS, MPYS, Mita, STING, STING-beta, Tmem173)
  Cloning method: Ligation Independent Cloning
  Sequencing primers: 5′ AACGGATCTCGACGGTATCGG; 3′ AACTTGCTATTTCTAGCTCTAAAAC
Terms and licenses: Academic/Nonprofit Terms; Industry Terms: Not Available to Industry
Depositor comments: Please visit https://www.biorxiv.org/content/10.1101/2021.10.20.465061v2 for bioRxiv preprint.
How to cite: pRRL-mouse STING #2-gRNA-Cas9-Puro was a gift from Jonathan Kagan (Addgene plasmid # 186893 ; http://n2t.net/addgene:186893 ; RRID:Addgene_186893)
