[The description below was written by a language model from this plasmid's Addgene catalogue record and pLannotate feature annotations shown in this document.]
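Description:
pRRL-mouse STING #2-gRNA-Cas9-Puro is an all-in-one lentiviral CRISPR/Cas9 plasmid of about 11.9 kb, built on the pRRL-Cas9-Puro backbone. It delivers both a guide RNA against mouse Sting1 (also known as Tmem173, MITA, MPYS or ERIS) and Streptococcus pyogenes Cas9. In bacteria it replicates from a high-copy ColE1/pUC-type origin and is selected with ampicillin through the β-lactamase gene. An f1 origin, an SV40 origin and residual lac/lacZα cloning-vector elements are also present. The transfer-vector framework is third-generation and self-inactivating. An RSV promoter fused to a truncated HIV-1 5' LTR drives the genomic RNA, followed by the Ψ packaging signal with a gag fragment, the RRE for Rev-dependent nuclear export and the cPPT/CTS. A WPRE to enhance transcript expression and a ΔU3 3' LTR with a downstream SV40 polyadenylation signal complete the unit.

The payload consists of two expression units. A human U6 RNA polymerase III promoter transcribes the 20-nt Sting1-targeting spacer, the second of the depositor's guides, fused to the S. pyogenes gRNA scaffold. This cassette is flanked by attB1/attB2 remnants. Downstream, the Cas9 coding sequence carries a C-terminal nucleoplasmin NLS and is followed in the same orientation by the puromycin N-acetyltransferase gene, which allows puromycin selection of transduced cells. The short gap between the two is consistent with a linked co-expression element, but none is annotated. The Cas9 promoter is not named in the record. The region upstream is annotated only as a Moloney murine leukemia virus LTR-like fragment and a short TRE3GV match, suggesting a retroviral LTR-derived promoter. The construct is intended for knocking out STING in mouse cells, in the context of studies of cGAS-dependent DNA sensing.
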