Features (pLannotate 1.2.2; 33 found; start..end, strand, type, name):
    410..502     +  CDS            lacI (fragment): lac repressor; lacI; The lac repressor binds to the lac operator to inhibit transcription in E. coli. This inhibition can be relieved by adding lactose or isopropyl-β-D-thiogalactopyranoside (IPTG).
    515..536     +  protein_bind   CAP binding site: CAP binding activates transcription in the presence of cAMP. E. coli catabolite activator protein
    551..581     +  promoter       lac promoter: promoter for the E. coli lac operon
    585..607     +  protein_bind   lac operator (fragment): The lac repressor binds to the lac operator to inhibit transcription in E. coli. This inhibition can be relieved by adding lactose or isopropyl-β-D-thiogalactopyranoside (IPTG). lac repressor encoded by lacI
    650..668     +  promoter       T3 promoter: promoter for bacteriophage T3 RNA polymerase
    696..922     +  promoter       RSV promoter: Rous sarcoma virus enhancer/promoter
    923..1103    +  LTR            5' LTR (truncated): truncated 5' long terminal repeat (LTR) from HIV-1
   1150..1275    +  misc_feature   HIV-1 Ψ: packaging signal of human immunodeficiency virus type 1
   1259..1597    +  CDS            HIV-1 gag (fragment): gag protein from human immunodeficiency virus 1; gag
   1768..2001    +  misc_feature   RRE: The Rev response element (RRE) of HIV-1 allows for Rev-dependent mRNA export from the nucleus to the cytoplasm.
   2378..2478    +  CDS            Rev (fragment): human immunodeficiency virus 1 (HIV-1) Rev protein; rev; enhances nuclear export of unspliced and incompletely spliced viral mRNAs
   2497..2614    +  misc_feature   cPPT/CTS: central polypurine tract and central termination sequence of HIV-1
   2619..2636    +  protein_bind   attB1 (fragment): mutant version of attB; recombination site for the Gateway® BP reaction BP Clonase™
   2688..2928    +  promoter       U6 promoter: RNA polymerase III promoter for human U6 snRNA
   2957..3032    +  misc_RNA       gRNA scaffold: guide RNA scaffold for the Streptococcus pyogenes CRISPR/Cas9 system
   3044..3065    -  protein_bind   attB2 (fragment): mutant version of attB; recombination site for the Gateway® BP reaction BP Clonase™
   3103..3397    +  LTR            LTR (fragment): long terminal repeat from Moloney murine leukemia virus
   3397..3441    +  promoter       TRE3GV promoter (fragment): 3rd-generation Tet-responsive promoter that can be activated by binding of Tet-On® 3G, optimized for retroviral and lentiviral vectors
   3629..5230    +  CDS            Cas9(N): N-terminal portion of Streptococcus pyogenes Cas9 (Zetsche et al., 2015)
   5231..7729    +  CDS            Cas9(C): C-terminal portion of Streptococcus pyogenes Cas9 (Zetsche et al., 2015)
   7730..7777    +  CDS            nucleoplasmin NLS: bipartite nuclear localization signal from nucleoplasmin
   7841..8437    +  CDS            PuroR: puromycin N-acetyltransferase; pac from Streptomyces alboniger; confers resistance to puromycin
   8450..9038    +  misc_feature   WPRE: woodchuck hepatitis virus posttranscriptional regulatory element
   9055..9123    +  CDS            nef (fragment): NEF_HV1Z2 - Experimental evidence at protein level: Swiss-Prot protein existence level 1. Extracellular Nef protein targets CD4(+) T-lymphocytes for apoptosis by interacting with CXCR4 surface receptors. From Human immunodeficiency virus type 1 group M subtype D (isolate Z2/CDC-Z34) (HIV-1).
   9125..9358    +  LTR            3' LTR (ΔU3): self-inactivating 3' long terminal repeat (LTR) from HIV-1
   9430..9551    +  polyA_signal   SV40 poly(A) signal: SV40 polyadenylation signal
   9591..9726    +  rep_origin     SV40 ori: SV40 origin of replication
   9747..9765    -  promoter       T7 promoter: promoter for bacteriophage T7 RNA polymerase
   9773..9928    +  CDS            lacZα (fragment): LacZα fragment of β-galactosidase; lacZ fragment
   9933..10361   +  rep_origin     f1 ori (sequence partly withheld): f1 bacteriophage origin of replication; arrow indicates direction of (+) strand synthesis
  10414..10518   +  promoter       AmpR promoter: bla
  10519..11379   +  CDS            AmpR: β-lactamase; bla; confers resistance to ampicillin, carbenicillin, and related antibiotics
  11550..227     +  rep_origin     ori (across the origin): high-copy-number ColE1/pMB1/pBR322/pUC origin of replication
>Addgene plasmid #186893 | pRRL-mouse STING #2-gRNA-Cas9-Puro | addgene full sequence | sequence record 366478 | Addgene NGS Result
ACACCGAACTGAGATACCTACAGCGTGAGCTATGAGAAAGCGCCACGCTTCCCGAAGGGAGAAAGGCGGA
CAGGTATCCGGTAAGCGGCAGGGTCGGAACAGGAGAGCGCACGAGGGAGCTTCCAGGGGGAAACGCCTGG
TATCTTTATAGTCCTGTCGGGTTTCGCCACCTCTGACTTGAGCGTCGATTTTTGTGATGCTCGTCAGGGG
GGCGGAGCCTATGGAAAAACGCCAGCAACGCGGCCTTTTTACGGTTCCTGGCCTTTTGCTGGCCTTTTGC
TCACATGTTCTTTCCTGCGTTATCCCCTGATTCTGTGGATAACCGTATTACCGCCTTTGAGTGAGCTGAT
ACCGCTCGCCGCAGCCGAACGACCGAGCGCAGCGAGTCAGTGAGCGAGGAAGCGGAAGAGCGCCCAATAC
GCAAACCGCCTCTCCCCGCGCGTTGGCCGATTCATTAATGCAGCTGGCACGACAGGTTTCCCGACTGGAA
AGCGGGCAGTGAGCGCAACGCAATTAATGTGAGTTAGCTCACTCATTAGGCACCCCAGGCTTTACACTTT
ATGCTTCCGGCTCGTATGTTGTGTGGAATTGTGAGCGGATAACAATTTCACACAGGAAACAGCTATGACC
ATGATTACGCCAAGCGCGCAATTAACCCTCACTAAAGGGAACAAAAGCTGGAGCTGCAAGCTTAATGTAG
TCTTATGCAATACTCTTGTAGTCTTGCAACATGGTAACGATGAGTTAGCAACATGCCTTACAAGGAGAGA
AAAAGCACCGTGCATGCCGATTGGTGGAAGTAAGGTGGTACGATCGTGCCTTATTAGGAAGGCAACAGAC
GGGTCTGACATGGATTGGACGAACCACTGAATTGCCGCATTGCAGAGATATTGTATTTAAGTGCCTAACT
CGATACATAAACGGGTCTCTCTGGTTAGACCAGATCTGAGCCTGGGAGCTCTCTGGCTAACTAGGGAACC
CACTGCTTAAGCCTCAATAAAGCTTGCCTTGAGTGCTTCAAGTAGTGTGTGCCCGTCTGTTGTGTGACTC
TGGTAACTAGAGATCCCTCAGACCCTTTTAGTCAGTGTGGAAAATCTCTAGCAGTGGCGCCCGAACAGGG
ACTTGAAAGCGAAAGGGAAACCAGAGGAGCTCTCTCGACGCAGGACTCGGCTTGCTGAAGCGCGCACGGC
AAGAGGCGAGGGGCGGCGACTGGTGAGTACGCCAAAAATTTTGACTAGCGGAGGCTAGAAGGAGAGAGAT
GGGTGCGAGAGCGTCAGTATTAAGCGGGGGAGAATTAGATCGCGATGGGAAAAAATTCGGTTAAGGCCAG
GGGGAAAGAAAAAATATAAATTAAAACATATAGTATGGGCAAGCAGGGAGCTAGAACGATTCGCAGTTAA
TCCTGGCCTGTTAGAAACATCAGAAGGCTGTAGACAAATACTGGGACAGCTACAACCATCCCTTCAGACA
GGATCAGAAGAACTTAGATCATTATATAATACAGTAGCAACCCTCTATTGTGTGCATCAAAGGATAGAGA
TAAAAGACACCAAGGAAGCTTTAGACAAGATAGAGGAAGAGCAAAACAAAAGTAAGACCACCGCACAGCA
AGCGGACGCTGATCTTCAGACCTGGAGGAGGAGATATGAGGGACAATTGGAGAAGTGAATTATATAAATA
TAAAGTAGTAAAAATTGAACCATTAGGAGTAGCACCCACCAAGGCAAAGAGAAGAGTGGTGCAGAGAGAA
AAAAGAGCAGTGGGAATAGGAGCTTTGTTCCTTGGGTTCTTGGGAGCAGCAGGAAGCACTATGGGCGCAG
CGTCAATGACGCTGACGGTACAGGCCAGACAATTATTGTCTGGTATAGTGCAGCAGCAGAACAATTTGCT
GAGGGCTATTGAGGCGCAACAGCATCTGTTGCAACTCACAGTCTGGGGCATCAAGCAGCTCCAGGCAAGA
ATCCTGGCTGTGGAAAGATACCTAAAGGATCAACAGCTCCTGGGGATTTGGGGTTGCTCTGGAAAACTCA
TTTGCACCACTGCTGTGCCTTGGAATGCTAGTTGGAGTAATAAATCTCTGGAACAGATTTGGAATCACAC
GACCTGGATGGAGTGGGACAGAGAAATTAACAATTACACAAGCTTAATACACTCCTTAATTGAAGAATCG
CAAAACCAGCAAGAAAAGAATGAACAAGAATTATTGGAATTAGATAAATGGGCAAGTTTGTGGAATTGGT
TTAACATAACAAATTGGCTGTGGTATATAAAATTATTCATAATGATAGTAGGAGGCTTGGTAGGTTTAAG
AATAGTTTTTGCTGTACTTTCTATAGTGAATAGAGTTAGGCAGGGATATTCACCATTATCGTTTCAGACC
CACCTCCCAACCCCGAGGGGACCCGACAGGCCCGAAGGAATAGAAGAAGAAGGTGGAGAGAGAGACAGAG
ACAGATCCATTCGATTAGTGAACGGATCTCGACGGTATCGGTTAACTTTTAAAAGAAAAGGGGGGATTGG
GGGGTACAGTGCAGGGGAAAGAATAGTAGACATAATAGCAACAGACATACAAACTAAAGAATTACAAAAA
CAAATTACAAAAATTCAAAATTTTATCGTGTACAAAAAAGCAGGCTTTAAAGGAACCAATTCAGTCGACT
GGATCCGGTACCAAGGTCGGGCAGGAAGAGGGCCTATTTCCCATGATTCCTTCATATTTGCATATACGAT
ACAAGGCTGTTAGAGAGATAATTAGAATTAATTTGACTGTAAACACAAAGATATTAGTACAAAATACGTG
ACGTAGAAAGTAATAATTTCTTGGGTAGTTTGCAGTTTTAAAATTATGTTTTAAAATGGACTATCATATG
CTTACCGTAACTTGAAAGTATTTCGATTTCTTGGCTTTATATATCTTGTGGAAAGGACGAAACACCGCTG
GCCACCAGAAAGATGAGTTTTAGAGCTAGAAATAGCAAGTTAAAATAAGGCTAGTCCGTTATCAACTTGA
AAAAGTGGCACCGAGTCGGTGCTTTTTTTCTAGACCCAGCTTTCTTGTACAAAGTTGGCATTACGATTAC
GCGTAGGAACAGAGAAACAGGAGAATATGGGCCAAACAGGATATCTGTGGTAAGCAGTTCCTGCCCCGGC
TCAGGGCCAAGAACAGTTGGAACAGCAGAATATGGGCCAAACAGGATATCTGTGGTAAGCAGTTCCTGCC
CCGGCTCAGGGCCAAGAACAGATGGTCCCCAGATGCGGTCCCGCCCTCAGCAGTTTCTAGAGAACCATCA
GATGTTTCCAGGGTGCCCCAAGGACCTGAAATGACCCTGTGCCTTATTTGAACTAACCAATCAGTTCGCT
TCTCGCTTCTGTTCGCGCGCTTCTGCTCCCCGAGCTCTATATAAGCAGAGCTCGTTTAGTGAACCGTCAG
ATCGCCTGGAGACGCCATCCACGCTGTTTTGACTTCCATAGAAGGATCTCGAGCGGCCGCGCTAGCGGAT
CCGCCACCATGGACTATAAGGACCACGACGGAGACTACAAGGATCATGATATTGATTACAAAGACGATGA
CGATAAGATGGCCCCAAAGAAGAAGCGGAAGGTCGGTATCCACGGAGTCCCAGCAGCCGACAAGAAGTAC
AGCATCGGCCTGGACATCGGCACCAACTCTGTGGGCTGGGCCGTGATCACCGACGAGTACAAGGTGCCCA
GCAAGAAATTCAAGGTGCTGGGCAACACCGACCGGCACAGCATCAAGAAGAACCTGATCGGAGCCCTGCT
GTTCGACAGCGGCGAAACAGCCGAGGCCACCCGGCTGAAGAGAACCGCCAGAAGAAGATACACCAGACGG
AAGAACCGGATCTGCTATCTGCAAGAGATCTTCAGCAACGAGATGGCCAAGGTGGACGACAGCTTCTTCC
ACAGACTGGAAGAGTCCTTCCTGGTGGAAGAGGATAAGAAGCACGAGCGGCACCCCATCTTCGGCAACAT
CGTGGACGAGGTGGCCTACCACGAGAAGTACCCCACCATCTACCACCTGAGAAAGAAACTGGTGGACAGC
ACCGACAAGGCCGACCTGCGGCTGATCTATCTGGCCCTGGCCCACATGATCAAGTTCCGGGGCCACTTCC
TGATCGAGGGCGACCTGAACCCCGACAACAGCGACGTGGACAAGCTGTTCATCCAGCTGGTGCAGACCTA
CAACCAGCTGTTCGAGGAAAACCCCATCAACGCCAGCGGCGTGGACGCCAAGGCCATCCTGTCTGCCAGA
CTGAGCAAGAGCAGACGGCTGGAAAATCTGATCGCCCAGCTGCCCGGCGAGAAGAAGAATGGCCTGTTCG
GAAACCTGATTGCCCTGAGCCTGGGCCTGACCCCCAACTTCAAGAGCAACTTCGACCTGGCCGAGGATGC
CAAACTGCAGCTGAGCAAGGACACCTACGACGACGACCTGGACAACCTGCTGGCCCAGATCGGCGACCAG
TACGCCGACCTGTTTCTGGCCGCCAAGAACCTGTCCGACGCCATCCTGCTGAGCGACATCCTGAGAGTGA
ACACCGAGATCACCAAGGCCCCCCTGAGCGCCTCTATGATCAAGAGATACGACGAGCACCACCAGGACCT
GACCCTGCTGAAAGCTCTCGTGCGGCAGCAGCTGCCTGAGAAGTACAAAGAGATTTTCTTCGACCAGAGC
AAGAACGGCTACGCCGGCTACATTGACGGCGGAGCCAGCCAGGAAGAGTTCTACAAGTTCATCAAGCCCA
TCCTGGAAAAGATGGACGGCACCGAGGAACTGCTCGTGAAGCTGAACAGAGAGGACCTGCTGCGGAAGCA
GCGGACCTTCGACAACGGCAGCATCCCCCACCAGATCCACCTGGGAGAGCTGCACGCCATTCTGCGGCGG
CAGGAAGATTTTTACCCATTCCTGAAGGACAACCGGGAAAAGATCGAGAAGATCCTGACCTTCCGCATCC
CCTACTACGTGGGCCCTCTGGCCAGGGGAAACAGCAGATTCGCCTGGATGACCAGAAAGAGCGAGGAAAC
CATCACCCCCTGGAACTTCGAGGAAGTGGTGGACAAGGGCGCTTCCGCCCAGAGCTTCATCGAGCGGATG
ACCAACTTCGATAAGAACCTGCCCAACGAGAAGGTGCTGCCCAAGCACAGCCTGCTGTACGAGTACTTCA
CCGTGTATAACGAGCTGACCAAAGTGAAATACGTGACCGAGGGAATGAGAAAGCCCGCCTTCCTGAGCGG
CGAGCAGAAAAAGGCCATCGTGGACCTGCTGTTCAAGACCAACCGGAAAGTGACCGTGAAGCAGCTGAAA
GAGGACTACTTCAAGAAAATCGAGTGCTTCGACTCCGTGGAAATCTCCGGCGTGGAAGATCGGTTCAACG
CCTCCCTGGGCACATACCACGATCTGCTGAAAATTATCAAGGACAAGGACTTCCTGGACAATGAGGAAAA
CGAGGACATTCTGGAAGATATCGTGCTGACCCTGACACTGTTTGAGGACAGAGAGATGATCGAGGAACGG
CTGAAAACCTATGCCCACCTGTTCGACGACAAAGTGATGAAGCAGCTGAAGCGGCGGAGATACACCGGCT
GGGGCAGGCTGAGCCGGAAGCTGATCAACGGCATCCGGGACAAGCAGTCCGGCAAGACAATCCTGGATTT
CCTGAAGTCCGACGGCTTCGCCAACAGAAACTTCATGCAGCTGATCCACGACGACAGCCTGACCTTTAAA
GAGGACATCCAGAAAGCCCAGGTGTCCGGCCAGGGCGATAGCCTGCACGAGCACATTGCCAATCTGGCCG
GCAGCCCCGCCATTAAGAAGGGCATCCTGCAGACAGTGAAGGTGGTGGACGAGCTCGTGAAAGTGATGGG
CCGGCACAAGCCCGAGAACATCGTGATCGAAATGGCCAGAGAGAACCAGACCACCCAGAAGGGACAGAAG
AACAGCCGCGAGAGAATGAAGCGGATCGAAGAGGGCATCAAAGAGCTGGGCAGCCAGATCCTGAAAGAAC
ACCCCGTGGAAAACACCCAGCTGCAGAACGAGAAGCTGTACCTGTACTACCTGCAGAATGGGCGGGATAT
GTACGTGGACCAGGAACTGGACATCAACCGGCTGTCCGACTACGATGTGGACCATATCGTGCCTCAGAGC
TTTCTGAAGGACGACTCCATCGACAACAAGGTGCTGACCAGAAGCGACAAGAACCGGGGCAAGAGCGACA
ACGTGCCCTCCGAAGAGGTCGTGAAGAAGATGAAGAACTACTGGCGGCAGCTGCTGAACGCCAAGCTGAT
TACCCAGAGAAAGTTCGACAATCTGACCAAGGCCGAGAGAGGCGGCCTGAGCGAACTGGATAAGGCCGGC
TTCATCAAGAGACAGCTGGTGGAAACCCGGCAGATCACAAAGCACGTGGCACAGATCCTGGACTCCCGGA
TGAACACTAAGTACGACGAGAATGACAAGCTGATCCGGGAAGTGAAAGTGATCACCCTGAAGTCCAAGCT
GGTGTCCGATTTCCGGAAGGATTTCCAGTTTTACAAAGTGCGCGAGATCAACAACTACCACCACGCCCAC
GACGCCTACCTGAACGCCGTCGTGGGAACCGCCCTGATCAAAAAGTACCCTAAGCTGGAAAGCGAGTTCG
TGTACGGCGACTACAAGGTGTACGACGTGCGGAAGATGATCGCCAAGAGCGAGCAGGAAATCGGCAAGGC
TACCGCCAAGTACTTCTTCTACAGCAACATCATGAACTTTTTCAAGACCGAGATTACCCTGGCCAACGGC
GAGATCCGGAAGCGGCCTCTGATCGAGACAAACGGCGAAACCGGGGAGATCGTGTGGGATAAGGGCCGGG
ATTTTGCCACCGTGCGGAAAGTGCTGAGCATGCCCCAAGTGAATATCGTGAAAAAGACCGAGGTGCAGAC
AGGCGGCTTCAGCAAAGAGTCTATCCTGCCCAAGAGGAACAGCGATAAGCTGATCGCCAGAAAGAAGGAC
TGGGACCCTAAGAAGTACGGCGGCTTCGACAGCCCCACCGTGGCCTATTCTGTGCTGGTGGTGGCCAAAG
TGGAAAAGGGCAAGTCCAAGAAACTGAAGAGTGTGAAAGAGCTGCTGGGGATCACCATCATGGAAAGAAG
CAGCTTCGAGAAGAATCCCATCGACTTTCTGGAAGCCAAGGGCTACAAAGAAGTGAAAAAGGACCTGATC
ATCAAGCTGCCTAAGTACTCCCTGTTCGAGCTGGAAAACGGCCGGAAGAGAATGCTGGCCTCTGCCGGCG
AACTGCAGAAGGGAAACGAACTGGCCCTGCCCTCCAAATATGTGAACTTCCTGTACCTGGCCAGCCACTA
TGAGAAGCTGAAGGGCTCCCCCGAGGATAATGAGCAGAAACAGCTGTTTGTGGAACAGCACAAGCACTAC
CTGGACGAGATCATCGAGCAGATCAGCGAGTTCTCCAAGAGAGTGATCCTGGCCGACGCTAATCTGGACA
AAGTGCTGTCCGCCTACAACAAGCACCGGGATAAGCCCATCAGAGAGCAGGCCGAGAATATCATCCACCT
GTTTACCCTGACCAATCTGGGAGCCCCTGCCGCCTTCAAGTACTTTGACACCACCATCGACCGGAAGAGG
TACACCAGCACCAAAGAGGTGCTGGACGCCACCCTGATCCACCAGAGCATCACCGGCCTGTACGAGACAC
GGATCGACCTGTCTCAGCTGGGAGGCGACAAAAGGCCGGCGGCCACGAAAAAGGCCGGCCAGGCAAAAAA
GAAAAAGGGATCCGGTGAGGGCAGAGGAAGTCTTCTAACATGCGGTGACGTGGAGGAGAATCCGGGCCCT
ACCGAGTACAAGCCCACGGTGCGCCTCGCCACCCGCGACGACGTCCCCCGGGCCGTACGCACCCTCGCCG
CCGCGTTCGCCGACTACCCCGCCACGCGCCACACCGTCGACCCGGACCGCCACATCGAGCGGGTCACCGA
GCTGCAAGAACTCTTCCTCACGCGCGTCGGGCTCGACATCGGCAAGGTGTGGGTCGCGGACGACGGCGCC
GCGGTGGCGGTCTGGACCACGCCGGAGAGCGTCGAAGCGGGGGCGGTGTTCGCCGAGATCGGCCCGCGCA
TGGCCGAGTTGAGCGGTTCCCGGCTGGCCGCGCAGCAACAGATGGAAGGCCTCCTGGCGCCGCACCGGCC
CAAGGAGCCCGCGTGGTTCCTGGCCACCGTCGGCGTCTCGCCCGACCACCAGGGCAAGGGTCTGGGCAGC
GCCGTCGTGCTCCCCGGAGTGGAGGCGGCCGAGCGCGCCGGGGTGCCCGCCTTCCTGGAGACCTCCGCGC
CCCGCAACCTCCCCTTCTACGAGCGGCTCGGCTTCACCGTCACCGCCGACGTCGAGGTGCCCGAAGGACC
GCGCACCTGGTGCATGACCCGCAAGCCCGGTGCCTGAACTAGTGTCGACAATCAACCTCTGGATTACAAA
ATTTGTGAAAGATTGACTGGTATTCTTAACTATGTTGCTCCTTTTACGCTATGTGGATACGCTGCTTTAA
TGCCTTTGTATCATGCTATTGCTTCCCGTATGGCTTTCATTTTCTCCTCCTTGTATAAATCCTGGTTGCT
GTCTCTTTATGAGGAGTTGTGGCCCGTTGTCAGGCAACGTGGCGTGGTGTGCACTGTGTTTGCTGACGCA
ACCCCCACTGGTTGGGGCATTGCCACCACCTGTCAGCTCCTTTCCGGGACTTTCGCTTTCCCCCTCCCTA
TTGCCACGGCGGAACTCATCGCCGCCTGCCTTGCCCGCTGCTGGACAGGGGCTCGGCTGTTGGGCACTGA
CAATTCCGTGGTGTTGTCGGGGAAGCTGACGTCCTTTCCATGGCTGCTCGCCTGTGTTGCCACCTGGATT
CTGCGCGGGACGTCCTTCTGCTACGTCCCTTCGGCCCTCAATCCAGCGGACCTTCCTTCCCGCGGCCTGC
TGCCGGCTCTGCGGCCTCTTCCGCGTCTTCGCCTTCGCCCTCAGACGAGTCGGATCTCCCTTTGGGCCGC
CTCCCCGCCTGGAATTCGAGCTCGGTACCTTTAAGACCAATGACTTACAAGGCAGCTGTAGATCTTAGCC
ACTTTTTAAAAGAAAAGGGGGGACTGGAAGGGCTAATTCACTCCCAACGAAGACAAGATCTGCTTTTTGC
TTGTACTGGGTCTCTCTGGTTAGACCAGATCTGAGCCTGGGAGCTCTCTGGCTAACTAGGGAACCCACTG
CTTAAGCCTCAATAAAGCTTGCCTTGAGTGCTTCAAGTAGTGTGTGCCCGTCTGTTGTGTGACTCTGGTA
ACTAGAGATCCCTCAGACCCTTTTAGTCAGTGTGGAAAATCTCTAGCAGTAGTAGTTCATGTCATCTTAT
TATTCAGTATTTATAACTTGCAAAGAAATGAATATCAGAGAGTGAGAGGAACTTGTTTATTGCAGCTTAT
AATGGTTACAAATAAAGCAATAGCATCACAAATTTCACAAATAAAGCATTTTTTTCACTGCATTCTAGTT
GTGGTTTGTCCAAACTCATCAATGTATCTTATCATGTCTGGCTCTAGCTATCCCGCCCCTAACTCCGCCC
ATCCCGCCCCTAACTCCGCCCAGTTCCGCCCATTCTCCGCCCCATGGCTGACTAATTTTTTTTATTTATG
CAGAGGCCGAGGCCGCCTCGGCCTCTGAGCTATTCCAGAAGTAGTGAGGAGGCTTTTTTGGAGGCCTAGG
GACGTACCCAATTCGCCCTATAGTGAGTCGTATTACGCGCGCTCACTGGCCGTCGTTTTACAACGTCGTG
ACTGGGAAAACCCTGGCGTTACCCAACTTAATCGCCTTGCAGCACATCCCCCTTTCGCCAGCTGGCGTAA
TAGCGAAGAGGCCCGCACCGATCGCCCTTCCCAACAGTTGCGCAGCCTGAATGGCGAATGGG
[124 nt withheld, positions 9933-10056]
C
[91 nt withheld, positions 10058-10148]
A
[49 nt withheld, positions 10150-10198]
CCTTTGACGTTGGAGTCCACGTTCTTT
[37 nt withheld, positions 10226-10262]
ACCCTATCTCGGTCTATTCTTTTGATTTATAAGGGATTTTGCCGATTTCGGCCTATTGGTTAAAAAATGA
GCTGATTTAACAAAAATTTAACGCGAATTTTAACAAAATATTAACGCTTACAATTTAGGTGGCACTTTTC
GGGGAAATGTGCGCGGAACCCCTATTTGTTTATTTTTCTAAATACATTCAAATATGTATCCGCTCATGAG
ACAATAACCCTGATAAATGCTTCAATAATATTGAAAAAGGAAGAGTATGAGTATTCAACATTTCCGTGTC
GCCCTTATTCCCTTTTTTGCGGCATTTTGCCTTCCTGTTTTTGCTCACCCAGAAACGCTGGTGAAAGTAA
AAGATGCTGAAGATCAGTTGGGTGCACGAGTGGGTTACATCGAACTGGATCTCAACAGCGGTAAGATCCT
TGAGAGTTTTCGCCCCGAAGAACGTTTTCCAATGATGAGCACTTTTAAAGTTCTGCTATGTGGCGCGGTA
TTATCCCGTATTGACGCCGGGCAAGAGCAACTCGGTCGCCGCATACACTATTCTCAGAATGACTTGGTTG
AGTACTCACCAGTCACAGAAAAGCATCTTACGGATGGCATGACAGTAAGAGAATTATGCAGTGCTGCCAT
AACCATGAGTGATAACACTGCGGCCAACTTACTTCTGACAACGATCGGAGGACCGAAGGAGCTAACCGCT
TTTTTGCACAACATGGGGGATCATGTAACTCGCCTTGATCGTTGGGAACCGGAGCTGAATGAAGCCATAC
CAAACGACGAGCGTGACACCACGATGCCTGTAGCAATGGCAACAACGTTGCGCAAACTATTAACTGGCGA
ACTACTTACTCTAGCTTCCCGGCAACAATTAATAGACTGGATGGAGGCGGATAAAGTTGCAGGACCACTT
CTGCGCTCGGCCCTTCCGGCTGGCTGGTTTATTGCTGATAAATCTGGAGCCGGTGAGCGTGGGTCTCGCG
GTATCATTGCAGCACTGGGGCCAGATGGTAAGCCCTCCCGTATCGTAGTTATCTACACGACGGGGAGTCA
GGCAACTATGGATGAACGAAATAGACAGATCGCTGAGATAGGTGCCTCACTGATTAAGCATTGGTAACTG
TCAGACCAAGTTTACTCATATATACTTTAGATTGATTTAAAACTTCATTTTTAATTTAAAAGGATCTAGG
TGAAGATCCTTTTTGATAATCTCATGACCAAAATCCCTTAACGTGAGTTTTCGTTCCACTGAGCGTCAGA
CCCCGTAGAAAAGATCAAAGGATCTTCTTGAGATCCTTTTTTTCTGCGCGTAATCTGCTGCTTGCAAACA
AAAAAACCACCGCTACCAGCGGTGGTTTGTTTGCCGGATCAAGAGCTACCAACTCTTTTTCCGAAGGTAA
CTGGCTTCAGCAGAGCGCAGATACCAAATACTGTTCTTCTAGTGTAGCCGTAGTTAGGCCACCACTTCAA
GAACTCTGTAGCACCGCCTACATACCTCGCTCTGCTAATCCTGTTACCAGTGGCTGCTGCCAGTGGCGAT
AAGTCGTGTCTTACCGGGTTGGACTCAAGACGATAGTTACCGGATAAGGCGCAGCGGTCGGGCTGAACGG
GGGGTTCGTGCACACAGCCCAGCTTGGAGCGAACGACCT
